>Addgene plasmid #210920 | pFBOH-MHL_CORO1C:1-474 | addgene full sequence | sequence record 426200 | Addgene NGS Result
CAAGAGATTGTTGCTGAGAAGGAGAAAGCACATGAAGGAGCAAGACCCATGAGAGCCATCTTCCTGGCCG
ATGGCAATGTCTTCACCACTGGGTTCAGCCGCATGAGCGAGCGGCAGCTGGCTCTCTGGAATCCGAAAAA
TATGCAGGAACCAATTGCTCTTCATGAGATGGACACTAGCAATGGGGTGTTGCTGCCTTTCTATGACCCT
GACACCAGCATCATTTACTTATGTGGAAAGGGTGACAGCAGTATTCGCTATTTTGAGATCACGGATGAAT
CCCCGTACGTCCACTACCTCAACACATTCAGCAGCAAGGAGCCTCAGAGAGGGATGGGTTACATGCCCAA
GAGGGGACTTGATGTTAACAAATGTGAGATTGCCAGATTCTTCAAACTTCATGAGAGAAAGTGTGAACCT
ATTATTATGACTGTTCCCAGGAAGTCTGACCTTTTCCAAGATGACCTGTATCCTGACACAGCGGGGCCAG
AGGCCGCGCTGGAGGCAGAAGAGTGGTTCGAAGGCAAGAATGCAGACCCAATCCTCATCTCCTTGAAGCA
CGGGTACATTCCAGGCAAAAACAGGGATCTCAAGGTGGTCAAGAAGAACATTCTGGATAGCAAGCCCACT
GCAAACAAGAAGTGCGACCTGATCAGCATCCCCAAGAAAACCACAGACACGGCCAGTGTGCAAAATGAAG
CCAAGTTGGATGAGATTTTAAAAGAGATCAAATCTATAAAAGACACAATCTGCAATCAAGATGAGCGTAT
TTCCAAGTTAGAACAGCAGATGGCAAAGATAGCAGCCTGATGACGAAGCTTGTCGAGAAGTACTAGAGGA
TCATAATCAGCCATACCACATTTGTAGAGGTTTTACTTGCTTTAAAAAACCTCCCACACCTCCCCCTGAA
CCTGAAACATAAAATGAATGCAATTGTTGTTGTTAACTTGTTTATTGCAGCTTATAATGGTTACAAATAA
AGCAATAGCATCACAAATTTCACAAATAAAGCATTTTTTTCACTGCATTCTAGTTGTGGTTTGTCCAAAC
TCATCAATGTATCTTATCATGTCTGGATCTGATCACTGATATCGCCTAGGAGATCCGAACCAGATAAGTG
AAATCTAGTTCCAAACTATTTTGTCATTTTTAATTTTCGTATTAGCTTACGACGCTACACCCAGTTCCCA
TCTATTTTGTCACTCTTCCCTAAATAATCCTTAAAAACTCCATTTCCACCCCTCCCAGTTCCCAACTATT
TTGTCCGCCCACAGCGGGGCATTTTTCTTCCTGTTATGTTTTTAATCAAACATCCTGCCAACTCCATGTG
ACAAACCGTCATCTTCGGCTACTTTTTCTCTGTCACAGAATGAAAATTTTTCTGTCATCTCTTCGTTATT
AATGTTTGTAATTGACTGAATATCAACGCTTATTTGCAGCCTGAATGGCGAATGGG
[124 nt withheld, positions 1457-1580]
C
[91 nt withheld, positions 1582-1672]
A
[49 nt withheld, positions 1674-1722]
CCTTTGACGTTGGAGTCCACGTTCTT
[37 nt withheld, positions 1749-1785]
ACCCTATCTCGGTCTATTCTTTTGATTTATAAGGGATTTTGCCGATTTCGGCCTATTGGTTAAAAAATGA
GCTGATTTAACAAAAATTTAACGCGAATTTTAACAAAATATTAACGCTTACAATTTAGGTGGCACTTTTC
GGGGAAATGTGCGCGGAACCCCTATTTGTTTATTTTTCTAAATACATTCAAATATGTATCCGCTCATGAG
ACAATAACCCTGATAAATGCTTCAATAATATTGAAAAAGGAAGAGTATGAGTATTCAACATTTCCGTGTC
GCCCTTATTCCCTTTTTTGCGGCATTTTGCCTTCCTGTTTTTGCTCACCCAGAAACGCTGGTGAAAGTAA
AAGATGCTGAAGATCAGTTGGGTGCACGAGTGGGTTACATCGAACTGGATCTCAACAGCGGTAAGATCCT
TGAGAGTTTTCGCCCCGAAGAACGTTTTCCAATGATGAGCACTTTTAAAGTTCTGCTATGTGGCGCGGTA
TTATCCCGTATTGACGCCGGGCAAGAGCAACTCGGTCGCCGCATACACTATTCTCAGAATGACTTGGTTG
AGTACTCACCAGTCACAGAAAAGCATCTTACGGATGGCATGACAGTAAGAGAATTATGCAGTGCTGCCAT
AACCATGAGTGATAACACTGCGGCCAACTTACTTCTGACAACGATCGGAGGACCGAAGGAGCTAACCGCT
TTTTTGCACAACATGGGGGATCATGTAACTCGCCTTGATCGTTGGGAACCGGAGCTGAATGAAGCCATAC
CAAACGACGAGCGTGACACCACGATGCCTGTAGCAATGGCAACAACGTTGCGCAAACTATTAACTGGCGA
ACTACTTACTCTAGCTTCCCGGCAACAATTAATAGACTGGATGGAGGCGGATAAAGTTGCAGGACCACTT
CTGCGCTCGGCCCTTCCGGCTGGCTGGTTTATTGCTGATAAATCTGGAGCCGGTGAGCGTGGGTCTCGCG
GTATCATTGCAGCACTGGGGCCAGATGGTAAGCCCTCCCGTATCGTAGTTATCTACACGACGGGGAGTCA
GGCAACTATGGATGAACGAAATAGACAGATCGCTGAGATAGGTGCCTCACTGATTAAGCATTGGTAACTG
TCAGACCAAGTTTACTCATATATACTTTAGATTGATTTAAAACTTCATTTTTAATTTAAAAGGATCTAGG
TGAAGATCCTTTTTGATAATCTCATGACCAAAATCCCTTAACGTGAGTTTTCGTTCCACTGAGCGTCAGA
CCCCGTAGAAAAGATCAAAGGATCTTCTTGAGATCCTTTTTTTCTGCGCGTAATCTGCTGCTTGCAAACA
AAAAAACCACCGCTACCAGCGGTGGTTTGTTTGCCGGATCAAGAGCTACCAACTCTTTTTCCGAAGGTAA
CTGGCTTCAGCAGAGCGCAGATACCAAATACTGTTCTTCTAGTGTAGCCGTAGTTAGGCCACCACTTCAA
GAACTCTGTAGCACCGCCTACATACCTCGCTCTGCTAATCCTGTTACCAGTGGCTGCTGCCAGTGGCGAT
AAGTCGTGTCTTACCGGGTTGGACTCAAGACGATAGTTACCGGATAAGGCGCAGCGGTCGGGCTGAACGG
GGGGTTCGTGCACACAGCCCAGCTTGGAGCGAACGACCTACACCGAACTGAGATACCTACAGCGTGAGCT
ATGAGAAAGCGCCACGCTTCCCGAAGGGAGAAAGGCGGACAGGTATCCGGTAAGCGGCAGGGTCGGAACA
GGAGAGCGCACGAGGGAGCTTCCAGGGGGAAACGCCTGGTATCTTTATAGTCCTGTCGGGTTTCGCCACC
TCTGACTTGAGCGTCGATTTTTGTGATGCTCGTCAGGGGGGCGGAGCCTATGGAAAAACGCCAGCAACGC
GGCCTTTTTACGGTTCCTGGCCTTTTGCTGGCCTTTTGCTCACATGTTCTTTCCTGCGTTATCCCCTGAT
TCTGTGGATAACCGTATTACCGCCTTTGAGTGAGCTGATACCGCTCGCCGCAGCCGAACGACCGAGCGCA
GCGAGTCAGTGAGCGAGGAAGCGGAAGAGCGCCTGATGCGGTATTTTCTCCTTACGCATCTGTGCGGTAT
TTCACACCGCATAGACCAGCCGCGTAACCTGGCAAAATCGGTTACGGTTGAGTAATAAATGGATGCCCTG
CGTAAGCGGGTGTGGGCGGACAATAAAGTCTTAAACTGAACAAAATAGATCTAAACTATGACAATAAAGT
CTTAAACTAGACAGAATAGTTGTAAACTGAAATCAGTCCAGTTATGCTGTGAAAAAGCATACTGGACTTT
TGTTATGGCTAAAGCAAACTCTTCATTTTCTGAAGTGCAAATTGCCCGTCGTATTAAAGAGGGGCGTGGC
CAAGGGCATGGTAAAGACTATATTCGCGGCGTTGTGACAATTTACCGAACAACTCCGCGGCCGGGAAGCC
GATCTCGGCTTGAACGAATTGTTAGGTGGCGGTACTTGGGTCGATATCAAAGTGCATCACTTCTTCCCGT
ATGCCCAACTTTGTATAGAGAGCCACTGCGGGATCGTCACCGTAATCTGCTTGCACGTAGATCACATAAG
CACCAAGCGCGTTGGCCTCATGCTTGAGCAGATTGATGAGCGCGGTGGCAATGCCCTGCCTCCGGTGCTC
GCCGGAGACTGCGAGATCATAGATATAGATCTCACTACGCGGCTGCTCAAACTTGGGCAGAACGTAAGCC
GCGAGAGCGCCAACAACCGCTTCTTGGTCGAAGGCAGCAAGCGCGATGAATGTCTTACTACGGAGCAAGT
TCCCGAGGTAATCGGAGTCCGGCTGATGTTGGGAGTAGGTGGCTACGTCTCCGAACTCACGACCGAAAAG
ATCAAGAGCAGCCCGCATGGATTTGACTTGGTCAGGGCCGAGCCTACATGTGCGAATGATGCCCATACTT
GAGCCACCTAACTTTGTTTTAGGGCGACTGCCCTGCTGCGTAACATCGTTGCTGCTCCATAACATCAAAC
ATCGACCCACGGCGTAACGCGCTTGCTGCTTGGATGCCCGAGGCATAGACTGTACAAAAAAACAGTCATA
ACAAGCCATGAAAACCGCCACTGCGCCGTTACCACCGCTGCGTTCGGTCAAGGTTCTGGACCAGTTGCGT
GAGCGCATACGCTACTTGCATTACAGTTTACGAACCGAACAGGCTTATGTCAACTGGGTTCGTGCCTTCA
TCCGTTTCCACGGTGTGCGTCACCCGGCAACCTTGGGCAGCAGCGAAGTCGAGGCATTTCTGTCCTGGCT
GGCGAACGAGCGCAAGGTTTCGGTCTCCACGCATCGTCAGGCATTGGCGGCCTTGCTGTTCTTCTACGGC
AAGGTGCTGTGCACGGATCTGCCCTGGCTTCAGGAGATCGGAAGACCTCGGCCGTCGCGGCGCTTGCCGG
TGGTGCTGACCCCGGATGAAGTGGTTCGCATCCTCGGTTTTCTGGAAGGCGAGCATCGTTTGTTCGCCCA
GGACTCTAGCTATAGTTCTAGTGGTTGGCTACGTATACTCCGGAATATTAATAGATCATGGAGATAATTA
AAATGATAACCATCTCGCAAATAAATAAGTATTTTACTGTTTTCGTAACAGTTTTGTAATAAAAAAACCT
ATAAATATTCCGGATTATTCATACCGTCCCACCATCGGGCGCGGATCTCGGTCCGAAAACCATGCATCAT
CATCATCATCACAGCAGCGGCAGAGAAAACTTGTATTTCCAGGGCATGAGGCGAGTGGTACGACAGAGCA
AGTTTCGGCATGTATTTGGGCAAGCGGTGAAAAATGACCAGTGCTATGATGACATCCGGGTTTCTCGTGT
GACCTGGGATAGTTCCTTTTGTGCTGTCAATCCCAGATTTGTTGCCATAATCATAGAGGCAAGTGGGGGA
GGAGCGTTCCTTGTCCTCCCTCTGCACAAGACTGGTCGAATTGACAAATCTTACCCTACAGTATGTGGCC
ACACAGGACCAGTGCTGGACATAGACTGGTGCCCACATAACGATCAGGTCATTGCCAGCGGTTCAGAGGA
CTGCACGGTCATGGTATGGCAGATCCCAGAAAATGGACTCACCCTTTCCCTGACTGAACCTGTGGTGATT
TTGGAAGGCCACTCAAAGAGAGTCGGCATCGTGGCTTGGCATCCAACGGCCCGCAATGTGCTTCTTAGTG
CAGGCTGTGATAATGCCATTATCATCTGGAATGTGGGAACAGGGGAAGCCCTTATAAACTTGGACGATAT
GCATTCAGACATGATTTACAATGTGAGCTGGAACCGGAATGGCAGTCTGATCTGCACAGCTTCCAAAGAC
AAGAAAGTGAGAGTCATTGATCCCAGGAAA
Features (pLannotate 1.2.2; 16 found; start..end, strand, type, name):
    839..922     +  CDS            large T antigen (fragment): large T antigen from SV40 (simian virus 40)
    945..1079    +  polyA_signal   SV40 poly(A) signal: SV40 polyadenylation signal
   1108..1273    -  mobile_element Tn7L: mini-Tn7 element (left end of the Tn7 transposon) Tn7
   1436..1452    +  CDS            lacZα (fragment): LacZα fragment of β-galactosidase; lacZ fragment
   1457..1911    +  rep_origin     f1 ori (sequence partly withheld): f1 bacteriophage origin of replication; arrow indicates direction of (+) strand synthesis
   1937..2041    +  promoter       AmpR promoter: bla
   2042..2902    +  CDS            AmpR: β-lactamase; bla; confers resistance to ampicillin, carbenicillin, and related antibiotics
   3073..3661    +  rep_origin     ori: high-copy-number ColE1/pMB1/pBR322/pUC origin of replication
   3847..3898    -  misc_feature   bom (fragment): basis of mobility region from pBR322
   3966..4190    -  mobile_element Tn7R: mini-Tn7 element (right end of the Tn7 transposon) Tn7
   4257..4790    -  CDS            GmR: gentamycin acetyltransferase; aacC1; confers resistance to gentamycin
   4960..4988    -  promoter       Pc promoter: intI1 (promoter lies within the coding sequence); class 1 integron promoter
   4966..5313    -  CDS            YPR2_ECOLX (fragment): Protein predicted: Swiss-Prot protein existence level 4. From Escherichia coli.
   5340..5431    +  promoter       polyhedrin promoter: polh from Autographa californica; promoter for the baculovirus polyhedrin gene
   5488..5506    +  CDS            capTEV™ (fragment): composite tag for in vivo biotinylation, TEV protease cleavage, and 6xHis tagging
   5541..807     +  CDS            CORO1C (across the origin): COR1C_HUMAN - Also known as CRN2 From Homo sapiens (Human).
