[The description below was written by a language model from this plasmid's Addgene catalogue record and pLannotate feature annotations shown in this document.]
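Description:
pFBOH-MHL_CORO1C:1-474 is a baculovirus transfer (donor) plasmid for insect-cell expression of full-length, wild-type human CORO1C (coronin 1C, residues M1–A474; 1,422 bp insert), built on pFBOH-MHL, a modified pFastBac1 backbone. The 6,155 nt plasmid is propagated in E. coli using a high-copy ColE1/pUC-type origin with ampicillin resistance (AmpR, β-lactamase). It also carries an f1 phage origin and a fragment of the pBR322 bom region.

The expression cassette lies between the Tn7R and Tn7L ends of a mini-Tn7 element. Within these ends sit a gentamicin acetyltransferase gene driven by the Pc integron promoter, the Autographa californica polyhedrin promoter, the tagged CORO1C open reading frame (which spans the numbering origin of the circular sequence record), and an SV40 polyadenylation signal. In pFastBac-type systems, this arrangement allows site-specific Tn7 transposition of the whole cassette into a baculovirus shuttle vector (bacmid) maintained in E. coli, with gentamicin used to select for the transposed element. The recombinant bacmid is then used to generate baculovirus, and the very late polyhedrin promoter drives strong expression in infected insect cells.

The coding sequence derives from a Mammalian Gene Collection clone and was inserted by ligation-independent cloning at BseRI sites that were destroyed in the process. It is fused at the N terminus to a 6xHis tag followed by a TEV protease recognition site, which permits metal-affinity purification and subsequent tag removal. The short "capTEV" annotation in the feature table corresponds to this His/TEV leader. The associated publication evaluates the ligandability of WD40 repeat-containing proteins, which suggests the construct was made to produce recombinant CORO1C for that kind of study.
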