Addgene plasmid #210920: pFBOH-MHL_CORO1C:1-474
Purpose: Insect expression of full-length human CORO1C. N-terminal 6X His tag with TEV cleavage.
Depositing lab: Cheryl Arrowsmith. Depositing organization: University of Toronto. Publication: A Target Class Ligandability Evaluation of WD40 Repeat-Containing Proteins. Ackloo S, Li F, Szewczyk M, Seitova A, Loppnau P, Zeng H, Xu J, Ahmad S, Arnautova YA, Baghaie AJ, Beldar S, Bolotokova A, Centrella PA, Chau I, Clark MA, Cuozzo JW, Dehghani-Tafti S, Disch JS, Dong A, Dumas A, Feng JA, Ghiabi P, Gibson E, Gilmer J, Goldman B, Green SR, Guie MA, Guilinger JP, Harms N, Herasymenko O, Houliston S, Hutchinson A, Kearnes S, Keefe AD, Kimani SW, Kramer T, Kutera M, Kwak HA, Lento C, Li Y, Liu J, Loup J, Machado RAC, Mulhern CJ, Perveen S, Righetto GL, Riley P, Shrestha S, Sigel EA, Silva M, Sintchak MD, Slakman BL, Taylor RD, Thompson J, Torng W, Underkoffler C, von Rechenberg M, Walsh RT, Watson I, Wilson DJ, Wolf E, Yadav M, Yazdi AK, Zhang J, Zhang Y, Santhakumar V, Edwards AM, Barsyte-Lovejoy D, Schapira M, Brown PJ, Halabelian L, Arrowsmith CH. J Med Chem. 2025 Jan 23;68(2):1092-1112. doi: 10.1021/acs.jmedchem.4c02010. Epub 2024 Nov 4. PubMed 39495097.
Backbone
  Vector backbone: pFBOH-MHL
  Backbone manufacturer: pFASTBac1 Modified
  Vector type: Insect Expression
  Selectable markers: Gentamicin
Growth in bacteria
  Bacterial resistance: Ampicillin, 100 μg/mL
  Growth temperature: 37°C
  Growth strain: DH5alpha
  Copy number: High Copy
Gene/Insert
  Gene/Insert name: CORO1C:M1-A474
  Species: H. sapiens (human)
  Insert size (bp): 1422
  Mutation: wild type
  Entrez Gene: CORO1C (a.k.a. HCRNN4)
  Promoter: Polyhedrin
  Tag / fusion protein: MHHHHHHSSGRENLYFQG (N terminal on insert)
  Cloning method: Ligation Independent Cloning
  Sequencing primers: 5′ tattccggattattcataccg; 3′ ctctacaaatgtggtatggc
Resource information
  A portion of this plasmid was derived from a plasmid made by: Mammalian Gene Collection (BC002342)
Terms and licenses: Academic/Nonprofit Terms; Industry Terms: Not Available to Industry
Depositor comments: 5' Cloning Site: BseRI (destroyed), 3' Cloning Site: BseRI (destroyed).
How to cite: pFBOH-MHL_CORO1C:1-474 was a gift from Cheryl Arrowsmith (Addgene plasmid # 210920 ; http://n2t.net/addgene:210920 ; RRID:Addgene_210920)
