>Addgene plasmid #210920 | pFBOH-MHL_CORO1C:1-474 | depositor partial sequence | sequence record 411320 | Insert sequence
ATGAGGCGAGTGGTACGACAGAGCAAGTTTCGGCATGTATTTGGGCAAGCGGTGAAAAATGACCAGTGCT
ATGATGACATCCGGGTTTCTCGTGTGACCTGGGATAGTTCCTTTTGTGCTGTCAATCCCAGATTTGTTGC
CATAATCATAGAGGCAAGTGGGGGAGGAGCGTTCCTTGTCCTCCCTCTGCACAAGACTGGTCGAATTGAC
AAATCTTACCCTACAGTATGTGGCCACACAGGACCAGTGCTGGACATAGACTGGTGCCCACATAACGATC
AGGTCATTGCCAGCGGTTCAGAGGACTGCACGGTCATGGTATGGCAGATCCCAGAAAATGGACTCACCCT
TTCCCTGACTGAACCTGTGGTGATTTTGGAAGGCCACTCAAAGAGAGTCGGCATCGTGGCTTGGCATCCA
ACGGCCCGCAATGTGCTTCTTAGTGCAGGCTGTGATAATGCCATTATCATCTGGAATGTGGGAACAGGGG
AAGCCCTTATAAACTTGGACGATATGCATTCAGACATGATTTACAATGTGAGCTGGAACCGGAATGGCAG
TCTGATCTGCACAGCTTCCAAAGACAAGAAAGTGAGAGTCATTGATCCCAGGAAACAAGAGATTGTTGCT
GAGAAGGAGAAAGCACATGAAGGAGCAAGACCCATGAGAGCCATCTTCCTGGCCGATGGCAATGTCTTCA
CCACTGGGTTCAGCCGCATGAGCGAGCGGCAGCTGGCTCTCTGGAATCCGAAAAATATGCAGGAACCAAT
TGCTCTTCATGAGATGGACACTAGCAATGGGGTGTTGCTGCCTTTCTATGACCCTGACACCAGCATCATT
TACTTATGTGGAAAGGGTGACAGCAGTATTCGCTATTTTGAGATCACGGATGAATCCCCGTACGTCCACT
ACCTCAACACATTCAGCAGCAAGGAGCCTCAGAGAGGGATGGGTTACATGCCCAAGAGGGGACTTGATGT
TAACAAATGTGAGATTGCCAGATTCTTCAAACTTCATGAGAGAAAGTGTGAACCTATTATTATGACTGTT
CCCAGGAAGTCTGACCTTTTCCAAGATGACCTGTATCCTGACACAGCGGGGCCAGAGGCCGCGCTGGAGG
CAGAAGAGTGGTTCGAAGGCAAGAATGCAGACCCAATCCTCATCTCCTTGAAGCACGGGTACATTCCAGG
CAAAAACAGGGATCTCAAGGTGGTCAAGAAGAACATTCTGGATAGCAAGCCCACTGCAAACAAGAAGTGC
GACCTGATCAGCATCCCCAAGAAAACCACAGACACGGCCAGTGTGCAAAATGAAGCCAAGTTGGATGAGA
TTTTAAAAGAGATCAAATCTATAAAAGACACAATCTGCAATCAAGATGAGCGTATTTCCAAGTTAGAACA
GCAGATGGCAAAGATAGCAGCC
